Addgene plasmid #31500: pSLIK sh human Rb 1534 hyg
Depositing lab: Julien Sage. Depositing organization: Stanford University.
Backbone
  Vector backbone: pSLIK-EGFP
  Backbone size w/o insert (bp): 13700
  Vector type: Mammalian Expression, Lentiviral, RNAi
  Selectable markers: Hygromycin
Growth in bacteria
  Bacterial resistance: Ampicillin, 100 μg/mL
  Growth temperature: 37°C
  Growth strain: Stbl3
  Growth instructions: Stbl3
  Copy number: Unknown
Gene/Insert
  Gene/Insert name: RB shRNA (alt name: RB1)
  Species: H. sapiens (human)
  Mutation: The target sequence for shRB 1534 is GAACGATTATCCATTCAAA
  Entrez Gene: RB1 (a.k.a. OSRC, PPP1R130, RB, p105-Rb, p110-RB1, pRb, pp110)
  Tag / fusion protein: EGFP (N terminal on backbone)
  Cloning method: Restriction Enzyme
  Sequencing primers: 5′ n/a; 3′ EGFP-C
Terms and licenses: Academic/Nonprofit Terms; Industry Terms: Not Available to Industry
Depositor comments: The whole sequence for the shRNA including the loop should be from 3872-3931 in the vector: AGCGAAACGATTATCCATTCAAATAGTGAAGCCACAGATGTATTTGAAT The shRNA is downstream of the EGFP GGATAATCGTT pSLIK vector from Ian Frasier
How to cite: pSLIK sh human Rb 1534 hyg was a gift from Julien Sage (Addgene plasmid # 31500 ; http://n2t.net/addgene:31500 ; RRID:Addgene_31500)
