[The description below was written by a language model from this plasmid's Addgene catalogue record and pLannotate feature annotations shown in this document.]
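Description:
pSLIK sh human Rb 1534 hyg is a single-vector, doxycycline-inducible lentiviral RNAi construct of about 13.7 kb, built on the pSLIK-EGFP backbone and designed to knock down human RB1 (retinoblastoma protein) in mammalian cells. In bacteria it replicates from a high-copy ColE1/pUC-type origin and is selected with ampicillin. An f1 origin and an SV40/EM7-driven bleomycin/Zeocin resistance cassette also sit in the plasmid backbone, outside the viral genome. The lentiviral portion is HIV-1 derived. A CMV enhancer/promoter fused to a truncated 5' LTR drives genomic RNA production in packaging cells. It is followed by the Ψ packaging signal with a partial gag sequence, the RRE for Rev-dependent export, and the cPPT/CTS. A WPRE lies near the 3' end, before a truncated 3' LTR and a bGH polyadenylation signal.

The payload consists of two units. The first is flanked by attB1 and attB2 Gateway sites, which suggests it was introduced by recombination, although the record lists restriction cloning. In it, a tight TRE promoter drives EGFP, followed on the same transcript by the RB1-targeting hairpin embedded between 5' and 3' miR-30a flanking sequences. The shRNA is therefore processed as an artificial microRNA from a Pol II transcript, and EGFP fluorescence reports its induction. The catalogue lists EGFP as an N-terminal tag, but here it acts as a co-transcribed reporter rather than a protein fusion. In the second unit, the constitutive UbC promoter expresses the rtTA3 reverse tetracycline transactivator, and an EMCV IRES links it to a hygromycin resistance gene. Transduced cells can thus be selected with hygromycin, and adding doxycycline then switches on EGFP and RB1 knockdown. The record supports its use for conditional, trackable RB1 silencing in human cells.
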