Features (pLannotate 1.2.2; 43 found; start..end, strand, type, name):
     31..83      -  misc_feature   bom (fragment): basis of mobility region from pBR322
    238..617     +  enhancer       CMV enhancer: human cytomegalovirus immediate early enhancer
    618..817     +  promoter       CMV promoter: human cytomegalovirus (CMV) immediate early promoter
    835..1015    +  LTR            5' LTR (truncated): truncated 5' long terminal repeat (LTR) from HIV-1
   1062..1187    +  misc_feature   HIV-1 Ψ: packaging signal of human immunodeficiency virus type 1
   1171..1534    +  CDS            HIV-1 gag (fragment): gag protein from human immunodeficiency virus 1; gag
   1680..1913    +  misc_feature   RRE: The Rev response element (RRE) of HIV-1 allows for Rev-dependent mRNA export from the nucleus to the cytoplasm.
   2290..2390    +  CDS            Rev (fragment): human immunodeficiency virus 1 (HIV-1) Rev protein; rev; enhances nuclear export of unspliced and incompletely spliced viral mRNAs
   2440..2557    +  misc_feature   cPPT/CTS: central polypurine tract and central termination sequence of HIV-1
   2614..2638    +  protein_bind   attB1: mutant version of attB; recombination site for the Gateway® BP reaction BP Clonase™
   2670..2984    +  promoter       tight TRE promoter: Tet-responsive promoter PTight, consisting of seven tet operator sequences followed by the minimal CMV promoter
   2996..3715    +  CDS            EGFP: the original enhanced GFP (Yang et al., 1996) mammalian codon-optimized
   3747..3840    +  ncRNA          5' miR-30a: sequence upstream of the 71-nt precursor of the human miR-30a microRNA (Zeng et al., 2002) miRNA
   3950..4062    +  ncRNA          3' miR-30a: sequence downstream of the 71-nt precursor of the human miR-30a microRNA (Zeng et al., 2002) miRNA
   4101..4125    -  protein_bind   attB2: mutant version of attB; recombination site for the Gateway® BP reaction BP Clonase™
   4175..5386    +  promoter       UbC promoter: human ubiquitin C promoter
   5451..5503    +  misc_feature   MCS (fragment): multiple cloning site
   5511..6208    +  CDS            rtTA3 (fragment): reverse tetracycline transactivator 3 activates expression from Tet-responsive promoters in the presence of doxycycline
   6138..6248    +  CDS            VP48: 3 tandem repeats of the minimal activation domain of herpes simplex virus VP16 (Cheng et al., 2013)
   6295..6869    +  misc_feature   IRES: internal ribosome entry site (IRES) of the encephalomyocarditis virus (EMCV)
   6927..7947    +  CDS            HygR (fragment): aminoglycoside phosphotransferase from E. coli; aph(4)-Ia; confers resistance to hygromycin
   7965..8243    +  CDS            yokD (fragment): YOKD_BACSU - Experimental evidence at protein level: Swiss-Prot protein existence level 1. May contribute to antibiotic resistance. From Bacillus subtilis (strain 168).
   8273..8356    +  CDS            large T antigen (fragment): large T antigen from SV40 (simian virus 40)
   8390..8413    +  misc_feature   MCS (fragment): pBluescript multiple cloning site
   8413..9001    +  misc_feature   WPRE: woodchuck hepatitis virus posttranscriptional regulatory element
   9002..9021    +  misc_feature   MCS (fragment): pBluescript multiple cloning site
   9023..9523    +  CDS            nef (fragment): NEF_HV1LA - Experimental evidence at protein level: Swiss-Prot protein existence level 1. Extracellular Nef protein targets CD4(+) T-lymphocytes for apoptosis by interacting with CXCR4 surface receptors. From Human immunodeficiency virus type 1 group M subtype B (isolate Lai) (HIV-1).
   9530..9710    +  LTR            5' LTR (truncated): truncated 5' long terminal repeat (LTR) from HIV-1
   9742..9966    +  polyA_signal   bGH poly(A) signal: bovine growth hormone polyadenylation signal
   9970..9991    +  promoter       SV40 promoter (fragment): SV40 enhancer and early promoter
  10012..10440   +  rep_origin     f1 ori (sequence partly withheld): f1 bacteriophage origin of replication; arrow indicates direction of (+) strand synthesis
  10454..10783   +  promoter       SV40 promoter: SV40 enhancer and early promoter
  10831..10878   +  promoter       EM7 promoter: synthetic bacterial promoter&nbsp
  10897..11271   +  CDS            BleoR: antibiotic-binding protein; Sh ble from Streptoalloteichus hindustanus; confers resistance to bleomycin, phleomycin, and Zeocin™
  11281..11406   +  CDS            ble (fragment): BLE_KLEPN - Experimental evidence at protein level: Swiss-Prot protein existence level 1. Binding protein with a strong affinity to the bleomycin family of antibiotics. Binds to CL990; an antimitotic-antibiotic compound. From Klebsiella pneumoniae.
  11401..11522   +  polyA_signal   SV40 poly(A) signal: SV40 polyadenylation signal
  11593..11615   -  protein_bind   lac operator (fragment): The lac repressor binds to the lac operator to inhibit transcription in E. coli. This inhibition can be relieved by adding lactose or isopropyl-β-D-thiogalactopyranoside (IPTG). lac repressor encoded by lacI
  11619..11649   -  promoter       lac promoter: promoter for the E. coli lac operon
  11664..11685   -  protein_bind   CAP binding site: CAP binding activates transcription in the presence of cAMP. E. coli catabolite activator protein
  11698..11790   -  CDS            lacI (fragment): lac repressor; lacI; The lac repressor binds to the lac operator to inhibit transcription in E. coli. This inhibition can be relieved by adding lactose or isopropyl-β-D-thiogalactopyranoside (IPTG).
  11973..12561   -  rep_origin     ori: high-copy-number ColE1/pMB1/pBR322/pUC origin of replication
  12732..13592   -  CDS            AmpR: β-lactamase; bla; confers resistance to ampicillin, carbenicillin, and related antibiotics
  13593..13697   -  promoter       AmpR promoter: bla
>Addgene plasmid #31500 | pSLIK sh human Rb 1534 hyg | depositor full sequence | sequence record 14427 | Author sequence
GTCGACGGATCGGGAGATCTCCCGATCCCCTATGGTGCACTCTCAGTACAATCTGCTCTGATGCCGCATA
GTTAAGCCAGTATCTGCTCCCTGCTTGTGTGTTGGAGGTCGCTGAGTAGTGCGCGAGCAAAATTTAAGCT
ACAACAAGGCAAGGCTTGACCGACAATTGCATGAAGAATCTGCTTAGGGTTAGGCGTTTTGCGCTGCTTC
GCGATGTACGGGCCAGATATACGCGTTGACATTGATTATTGACTAGTTATTAATAGTAATCAATTACGGG
GTCATTAGTTCATAGCCCATATATGGAGTTCCGCGTTACATAACTTACGGTAAATGGCCCGCCTGGCTGA
CCGCCCAACGACCCCCGCCCATTGACGTCAATAATGACGTATGTTCCCATAGTAACGCCAATAGGGACTT
TCCATTGACGTCAATGGGTGGAGTATTTACGGTAAACTGCCCACTTGGCAGTACATCAAGTGTATCATAT
GCCAAGTACGCCCCCTATTGACGTCAATGACGGTAAATGGCCCGCCTGGCATTATGCCCAGTACATGACC
TTATGGGACTTTCCTACTTGGCAGTACATCTACGTATTAGTCATCGCTATTACCATGGTGATGCGGTTTT
GGCAGTACATCAATGGGCGTGGATAGCGGTTTGACTCACGGGGATTTCCAAGTCTCCACCCCATTGACGT
CAATGGGAGTTTGTTTTGGCACCAAAATCAACGGGACTTTCCAAAATGTCGTAACAACTCCGCCCCATTG
ACGCAAATGGGCGGTAGGCGTGTACGGTGGGAGGTCTATATAAGCAGCGCGTTTTGCCTGTACTGGGTCT
CTCTGGTTAGACCAGATCTGAGCCTGGGAGCTCTCTGGCTAACTAGGGAACCCACTGCTTAAGCCTCAAT
AAAGCTTGCCTTGAGTGCTTCAAGTAGTGTGTGCCCGTCTGTTGTGTGACTCTGGTAACTAGAGATCCCT
CAGACCCTTTTAGTCAGTGTGGAAAATCTCTAGCAGTGGCGCCCGAACAGGGACTTGAAAGCGAAAGGGA
AACCAGAGGAGCTCTCTCGACGCAGGACTCGGCTTGCTGAAGCGCGCACGGCAAGAGGCGAGGGGCGGCG
ACTGGTGAGTACGCCAAAAATTTTGACTAGCGGAGGCTAGAAGGAGAGAGATGGGTGCGAGAGCGTCAGT
ATTAAGCGGGGGAGAATTAGATCGCGATGGGAAAAAATTCGGTTAAGGCCAGGGGGAAAGAAAAAATATA
AATTAAAACATATAGTATGGGCAAGCAGGGAGCTAGAACGATTCGCAGTTAATCCTGGCCTGTTAGAAAC
ATCAGAAGGCTGTAGACAAATACTGGGACAGCTACAACCATCCCTTCAGACAGGATCAGAAGAACTTAGA
TCATTATATAATACAGTAGCAACCCTCTATTGTGTGCATCAAAGGATAGAGATAAAAGACACCAAGGAAG
CTTTAGACAAGATAGAGGAAGAGCAAAACAAAAGTAAGACCACCGCACAGCAAGCGGCCGCTGATCTTCA
GACCTGGAGGAGGAGATATGAGGGACAATTGGAGAAGTGAATTATATAAATATAAAGTAGTAAAAATTGA
ACCATTAGGAGTAGCACCCACCAAGGCAAAGAGAAGAGTGGTGCAGAGAGAAAAAAGAGCAGTGGGAATA
GGAGCTTTGTTCCTTGGGTTCTTGGGAGCAGCAGGAAGCACTATGGGCGCAGCGTCAATGACGCTGACGG
TACAGGCCAGACAATTATTGTCTGGTATAGTGCAGCAGCAGAACAATTTGCTGAGGGCTATTGAGGCGCA
ACAGCATCTGTTGCAACTCACAGTCTGGGGCATCAAGCAGCTCCAGGCAAGAATCCTGGCTGTGGAAAGA
TACCTAAAGGATCAACAGCTCCTGGGGATTTGGGGTTGCTCTGGAAAACTCATTTGCACCACTGCTGTGC
CTTGGAATGCTAGTTGGAGTAATAAATCTCTGGAACAGATTTGGAATCACACGACCTGGATGGAGTGGGA
CAGAGAAATTAACAATTACACAAGCTTAATACACTCCTTAATTGAAGAATCGCAAAACCAGCAAGAAAAG
AATGAACAAGAATTATTGGAATTAGATAAATGGGCAAGTTTGTGGAATTGGTTTAACATAACAAATTGGC
TGTGGTATATAAAATTATTCATAATGATAGTAGGAGGCTTGGTAGGTTTAAGAATAGTTTTTGCTGTACT
TTCTATAGTGAATAGAGTTAGGCAGGGATATTCACCATTATCGTTTCAGACCCACCTCCCAACCCCGAGG
GGACCCGACAGGCCCGAAGGAATAGAAGAAGAAGGTGGAGAGAGAGACAGAGACAGATCCATTCGATTAG
TGAACGGATCGGCACTGCGTGCGCCAATTCTGCAGACAAATGGCAGTATTCATCCACAATTTTAAAAGAA
AAGGGGGGATTGGGGGGTACAGTGCAGGGGAAAGAATAGTAGACATAATAGCAACAGACATACAAACTAA
AGAATTACAAAAACAAATTACAAAAATTCAAAATTTTCGGGTTTATTACAGGGACAGCAGAGATCCAGTT
TGGTTAATTCTAGACAGTTATCAACAAGTTTGTACAAAAAAGCAGGCTTTAAAGGAACCAATTCAGTCGA
CTGGATCCCGAGTTTACTCCCTATCAGTGATAGAGAACGTATGTCGAGTTTACTCCCTATCAGTGATAGA
GAACGATGTCGAGTTTACTCCCTATCAGTGATAGAGAACGTATGTCGAGTTTACTCCCTATCAGTGATAG
AGAACGTATGTCGAGTTTACTCCCTATCAGTGATAGAGAACGTATGTCGAGTTTATCCCTATCAGTGATA
GAGAACGTATGTCGAGTTTACTCCCTATCAGTGATAGAGAACGTATGTCGAGGTAGGCGTGTACGGTGGG
AGGCCTATATAAGCAGAGCTCGTTTAGTGAACCGTCAGATCGCCACTAGTCCACCATGGTGAGCAAGGGC
GAGGAGCTGTTCACCGGGGTGGTGCCCATCCTGGTCGAGCTGGACGGCGACGTAAACGGCCACAAGTTCA
GCGTGTCCGGCGAGGGCGAGGGCGATGCCACCTACGGCAAGCTGACCCTGAAGTTCATCTGCACCACCGG
CAAGCTGCCCGTGCCCTGGCCCACCCTCGTGACCACCCTGACCTACGGCGTGCAGTGCTTCAGCCGCTAC
CCCGACCACATGAAGCAGCACGACTTCTTCAAGTCCGCCATGCCCGAAGGCTACGTCCAGGAGCGCACCA
TCTTCTTCAAGGACGACGGCAACTACAAGACCCGCGCCGAGGTGAAGTTCGAGGGCGACACCCTGGTGAA
CCGCATCGAGCTGAAGGGCATCGACTTCAAGGAGGACGGCAACATCCTGGGGCACAAGCTGGAGTACAAC
TACAACAGCCACAACGTCTATATCATGGCCGACAAGCAGAAGAACGGCATCAAGGTGAACTTCAAGATCC
GCCACAACATCGAGGACGGCAGCGTGCAGCTCGCCGACCACTACCAGCAGAACACCCCCATCGGCGACGG
CCCCGTGCTGCTGCCCGACAACCACTACCTGAGCACCCAGTCCGCCCTGAGCAAAGACCCCAACGAGAAG
CGCGATCACATGGTCCTGCTGGAGTTCGTGACCGCCGCCGGGATCACTCTCGGCATGGACGAGCTGTACA
AGTAAACTAGTCGACTAGGGATAACAGGGTAATTGTTTGAATGAGGCTTCAGTACTTTACAGAATCGTTG
CCTGCACATCTTGGAAACACTTGCTGGGATTACTTCTTCAGGTTAACCCAACAGAAGGCTCGAGAAGGTA
TATTGCTGTTGACAGTGATGTAGCGAAACGATTATCCATTCAAATAGTGAAGCCACAGATGTATTTGAAT
GGATAATCGTTCTGCCTACTGCCTCGGAATTCAAGGGGCTACTTTAGGAGCAATTATCTTGTTTACTAAA
ACTGAATACCTTGCTATCTCTTTGATACATTTTTACAAAGCTGAATTAAAATGGTATAAATTAAATCACT
TTTTTCAATTGGAAGACTAATGCGTTTTCGAGATATCTAGACCCAGCTTTCTTGTACAAAGTGGTTGATA
ACATCTCGAGCCATAAAGATGGTTAATTAACCCACCCAAGATCTGGCCTCCGCGCCGGGTTTTGGCGCCT
CCCGCGGGCGCCCCCCTCCTCACGGCGAGCGCTGCCACGTCAGACGAAGGGCGCAGCGAGCGTCCTGATC
CTTCCGCCCGGACGCTCAGGACAGCGGCCCGCTGCTCATAAGACTCGGCCTTAGAACCCCAGTATCAGCA
GAAGGACATTTTAGGACGGGACTTGGGTGACTCTAGGGCACTGGTTTTCTTTCCAGAGAGCGGAACAGGC
GAGGAAAAGTAGTCCCTTCTCGGCGATTCTGCGGAGGGATCTCCGTGGGGCGGTGAACGCCGATGATTAT
ATAAGGACGCGCCGGGTGTGGCACAGCTAGTTCCGTCGCAGCCGGGATTTGGGTCGCGGTTCTTGTTTGT
GGATCGCTGTGATCGTCACTTGGTGAGTAGCGGGCTGCTGGGCTGGCCGGGGCTTTCGTGGCCGCCGGGC
CGCTCGGTGGGACGGAAGCGTGTGGAGAGACCGCCAAGGGCTGTAGTCTGGGTCCGCGAGCAAGGTTGCC
CTGAACTGGGGGTTGGGGGGAGCGCAGCAAAATGGCGGCTGTTCCCGAGTCTTGAATGGAAGACGCTTGT
GAGGCGGGCTGTGAGGTCGTTGAAACAAGGTGGGGGGCATGGTGGGCGGCAAGAACCCAAGGTCTTGAGG
CCTTCGCTAATGCGGGAAAGCTCTTATTCGGGTGAGATGGGCTGGGGCACCATCTGGGGACCCTGACGTG
AAGTTTGTCACTGACTGGAGAACTCGGTTTGTCGTCTGTTGCGGGGGCGGCAGTTATGGCGGTGCCGTTG
GGCAGTGCACCCGTACCTTTGGGAGCGCGCGCCCTCGTCGTGTCGTGACGTCACCCGTTCTGTTGGCTTA
TAATGCAGGGTGGGGCCACCTGCCGGTAGGTGTGCGGTAGGCTTTTCTCCGTCGCAGGACGCAGGGTTCG
GGCCTAGGGTAGGCTCTCCTGAATCGACAGGCGCCGGACCTCTGGTGAGGGGAGGGATAAGTGAGGCGTC
AGTTTCTTTGGTCGGTTTTATGTACCTATCTTCTTAAGTAGCTGAAGCTCCGGTTTTGAACTATGCGCTC
GGGGTTGGCGAGTGTGTTTTGTGAAGTTTTTTAGGCACCTTTTGAAATGTAATCATTTGGGTCAATATGT
AATTTTCAGTGTTAGACTAGTAAATTGTCCGCTAAATTCTGGCCGTTTTTGGCTTTTTTGTTAGACGAAG
CTTGGTACCGAGCTCGGATCTCCACCCCGTACCGGTCCTGCAGGATTTAAATGGCGCGCCGCTAGCGCTA
CCGGACTCAGATCTCGAGCTCAAGCTTCGAATTCTGCAGTCGAATTCACCATGTCTAGACTGGACAAGAG
CAAAGTCATAAACGGAGCTCTGGAATTACTCAATGGTGTCGGTATCGAAGGCCTGACGACAAGGAAACTC
GCTCAAAAGCTGGGAGTTGAGCAGCCTACCCTGTACTGGCACGTGAAGAACAAGCGGGCCCTGCTCGATG
CCCTGCCAATCGAGATGCTGGACAGGCATCATACCCACTTCTGCCCCCTGGAAGGCGAGTCATGGCAAGA
CTTTCTGCGGAACAACGCCAAGTCATACCGCTGTGCTCTCCTCTCACATCGCGACGGGGCTAAAGTGCAT
CTCGGCACCCGCCCAACAGAGAAACAGTACGAAACCCTGGAAAATCAGCTCGCGTTCCTGTGTCAGCAAG
GCTTCTCCCTGGAGAACGCACTGTACGCTCTGTCCGCCGTGGGCCACTTTACACTGGGCTGCGTATTGGA
GGAACAGGAGCATCAAGTAGCAAAAGAGGAAAGAGAGACACCTACCACCGATTCTATGCCCCCACTTCTG
AGACAAGCAATTGAGCTGTTCGACCGGCAGGGAGCCGAACCTGCCTTCCTTTTCGGCCTGGAACTAATCA
TATGTGGCCTGGAGAAACAGCTAAAGTGCGAAAGCGGCGGGCCGACCGACGCCCTTGACGATTTTGACTT
AGACATGCTCCCAGCCGATGCCCTTGACGACTTTGACCTTGATATGCTGCCTGCTGACGCTCTTGACGAT
TTTGACCTTGACATGCTCCCCGGGTAACTAAGTAAGGATCCGCGGCCGCACTAGAGGAATTCCGCCCCTC
TCCCTCCCCCCCCCCTAACGTTACTGGCCGAAGCCGCTTGGAATAAGGCCGGTGTGTGTTTGTCTATATG
TTATTTTCCACCATATTGCCGTCTTTTGGCAATGTGAGGGCCCGGAAACCTGGCCCTGTCTTCTTGACGA
GCATTCCTAGGGGTCTTTCCCCTCTCGCCAAAGGAATGCAAGGTCTGTTGAATGTCGTGAAGGAAGCAGT
TCCTCTGGAAGCTTCTTGAAGACAAACAACGTCTGTAGCGACCCTTTGCAGGCAGCGGAACCCCCCACCT
GGCGACAGGTGCCTCTGCGGCCAAAAGCCACGTGTATAAGATACACCTGCAAAGGCGGCACAACCCCAGT
GCCACGTTGTGAGTTGGATAGTTGTGGAAAGAGTCAAATGGCTCTCCTCAAGCGTAGTCAACAAGGGGCT
GAAGGATGCCCAGAAGGTACCCCATTGTATGGGAATCTGATCTGGGGCCTCGGTGCACATGCTTTACATG
TGTTTAGTCGAGGTTAAAAAAACGTCTAGGCCCCCCGAACCACGGGGACGTGGTTTTCCTTTGAAAAACA
CGATGATAAGCTTACCGGTACGCGTGATAGCTTGCCACAACCCGTACCAAAGATGGATAGATCCGGAAAG
CCTGAACTCACCGCGACGTCTGTCGAGAAGTTTCTGATCGAAAAGTTCGACAGCGTCTCCGACCTGATGC
AGCTCTCGGAGGGCGAAGAATCTCGTGCTTTCAGCTTCGATGTAGGAGGGCGTGGATATGTCCTGCGGGT
AAATAGCTGCGCCGATGGTTTCTACAAAGATCGTTATGTTTATCGGCACTTTGCATCGGCCGCGCTCCCG
ATTCCGGAAGTGCTTGACATTGGGGAATTCAGCGAGAGCCTGACCTATTGCATCTCCCGCCGTGCACAGG
GTGTCACGTTGCAAGACCTGCCTGAAACCGAACTGCCCGCTGTTCTGCAGCCGGTCGCGGAGGCCATGGA
TGCGATCGCTGCGGCCGATCTTAGCCAGACGAGCGGGTTCGGCCCATTCGGACCGCAAGGAATCGGTCAA
TACACTACATGGCGTGATTTCATATGCGCGATTGCTGATCCCCATGTGTATCACTGGCAAACTGTGATGG
ACGACACCGTCAGTGCGTCCGTCGCGCAGGCTCTCGATGAGCTGATGCTTTGGGCCGAGGACTGCCCCGA
AGTCCGGCACCTCGTGCACGCGGATTTCGGCTCCAACAATGTCCTGACGGACAATGGCCGCATAACAGCG
GTCATTGACTGGAGCGAGGCGATGTTCGGGGATTCCCAATACGAGGTCGCCAACATCTTCTTCTGGAGGC
CGTGGTTGGCTTGTATGGAGCAGCAGACGCGCTACTTCGAGCGGAGGCATCCGGAGCTTGCAGGATCGCC
GCGGCTCCGGGCGTATATGCTCCGCATTGGTCTTGACCAACTCTATCAGAGCTTGGTTGACGGCAATTTC
GATGATGCAGCTTGGGCGCAGGGTCGATGCGACGCAATCGTCCGATCCGGAGCCGGGACTGTCGGGCGTA
CACAAATCGCCCGCAGAAGCGCGGCCGTCTGGACCGATGGCTGTGTAGAAGTACTCGCCGATAGTGGAAA
CCGACGCCCCAGCACTCGTCCGAGGGCAAAGGAATAGAGTAGATGCCGACCGAACAAGAGCTGATTTCGA
GAACGCCTCAGCCAGCAACTCGCGCGAGCCTAGCAAGGCAAATGCGAGAGAACGGCCTTACGCTTGGTGG
CACAGTTCTCGTCCACAGTTCGCTAAGCTCGCTCGGCTGGGTCGCGGGAGGGCCGGTCGCAGTGATTCAG
GCCCTTCTGGATTGTGTTGGTCCCCAGGGCACGATTGTCATGCCCACGCACTCGGGTGATCTGACTGATC
CCGCAGATTGGAGATCGCCGCCCGTGCCTGCCGATTGGGTGCAGATCTCTAGATCTGTACAAGTAAAGCG
GCCGCGACTCTAGATCATAATCAGCCATACCACATTTGTAGAGGTTTTACTTGCTTTAAAAAACCTCCCA
CACCTCCCCCTGAACCTGAAACATAAAATGAATGCAATTGTTGTTGTTTAGTCCCTCCCAATTCGATATC
AAGCTTATCGATAATCAACCTCTGGATTACAAAATTTGTGAAAGATTGACTGGTATTCTTAACTATGTTG
CTCCTTTTACGCTATGTGGATACGCTGCTTTAATGCCTTTGTATCATGCTATTGCTTCCCGTATGGCTTT
CATTTTCTCCTCCTTGTATAAATCCTGGTTGCTGTCTCTTTATGAGGAGTTGTGGCCCGTTGTCAGGCAA
CGTGGCGTGGTGTGCACTGTGTTTGCTGACGCAACCCCCACTGGTTGGGGCATTGCCACCACCTGTCAGC
TCCTTTCCGGGACTTTCGCTTTCCCCCTCCCTATTGCCACGGCGGAACTCATCGCCGCCTGCCTTGCCCG
CTGCTGGACAGGGGCTCGGCTGTTGGGCACTGACAATTCCGTGGTGTTGTCGGGGAAATCATCGTCCTTT
CCTTGGCTGCTCGCCTGTGTTGCCACCTGGATTCTGCGCGGGACGTCCTTCTGCTACGTCCCTTCGGCCC
TCAATCCAGCGGACCTTCCTTCCCGCGGCCTGCTGCCGGCTCTGCGGCCTCTTCCGCGTCTTCGCCTTCG
CCCTCAGACGAGTCGGATCTCCCTTTGGGCCGCCTCCCCGCATCGATACCGTCGACCTCGATCGAGACCT
AGAAAAACATGGAGCAATCACAAGTAGCAATACAGCAGCTACCAATGCTGATTGTGCCTGGCTAGAAGCA
CAAGAGGAGGAGGAGGTGGGTTTTCCAGTCACACCTCAGGTACCTTTAAGACCAATGACTTACAAGGCAG
CTGTAGATCTTAGCCACTTTTTAAAAGAAAAGGGGGGACTGGAAGGGCTAATTCACTCCCAACGAAGACA
AGATATCCTTGATCTGTGGATCTACCACACACAAGGCTACTTCCCTGATTGGCAGAACTACACACCAGGG
CCAGGGATCAGATATCCACTGACCTTTGGATGGTGCTACAAGCTAGTACCAGTTGAGCAAGAGAAGGTAG
AAGAAGCCAATGAAGGAGAGAACACCCGCTTGTTACACCCTGTGAGCCTGCATGGGATGGATGACCCGGA
GAGAGAAGTATTAGAGTGGAGGTTTGACAGCCGCCTAGCATTTCATCACATGGCCCGAGAGCTGCATCCG
GACTGTACTGGGTCTCTCTGGTTAGACCAGATCTGAGCCTGGGAGCTCTCTGGCTAACTAGGGAACCCAC
TGCTTAAGCCTCAATAAAGCTTGCCTTGAGTGCTTCAAGTAGTGTGTGCCCGTCTGTTGTGTGACTCTGG
TAACTAGAGATCCCTCAGACCCTTTTAGTCAGTGTGGAAAATCTCTAGCAGGGCCCGTTTAAACCCGCTG
ATCAGCCTCGACTGTGCCTTCTAGTTGCCAGCCATCTGTTGTTTGCCCCTCCCCCGTGCCTTCCTTGACC
CTGGAAGGTGCCACTCCCACTGTCCTTTCCTAATAAAATGAGGAAATTGCATCGCATTGTCTGAGTAGGT
GTCATTCTATTCTGGGGGGTGGGGTGGGGCAGGACAGCAAGGGGGAGGATTGGGAAGACAATAGCAGGCA
TGCTGGGGATGCGGTGGGCTCTATGGCTTCTGAGGCGGAAAGAACCAGCTGGGGCTCTAGGGGGTATCCC
C
[124 nt withheld, positions 10012-10135]
C
[91 nt withheld, positions 10137-10227]
A
[49 nt withheld, positions 10229-10277]
CCTTTGACGTTGGAGTCCACGTTCTTT
[37 nt withheld, positions 10305-10341]
ACCCTATCTCGGTCTATTCTTTTGATTTATAAGGGATTTTGCCGATTTCGGCCTATTGGTTAAAAAATGA
GCTGATTTAACAAAAATTTAACGCGAATTAATTCTGTGGAATGTGTGTCAGTTAGGGTGTGGAAAGTCCC
CAGGCTCCCCAGCAGGCAGAAGTATGCAAAGCATGCATCTCAATTAGTCAGCAACCAGGTGTGGAAAGTC
CCCAGGCTCCCCAGCAGGCAGAAGTATGCAAAGCATGCATCTCAATTAGTCAGCAACCATAGTCCCGCCC
CTAACTCCGCCCATCCCGCCCCTAACTCCGCCCAGTTCCGCCCATTCTCCGCCCCATGGCTGACTAATTT
TTTTTATTTATGCAGAGGCCGAGGCCGCCTCTGCCTCTGAGCTATTCCAGAAGTAGTGAGGAGGCTTTTT
TGGAGGCCTAGGCTTTTGCAAAAAGCTCCCGGGAGCTTGTATATCCATTTTCGGATCTGATCAGCACGTG
TTGACAATTAATCATCGGCATAGTATATCGGCATAGTATAATACGACAAGGTGAGGAACTAAACCATGGC
CAAGTTGACCAGTGCCGTTCCGGTGCTCACCGCGCGCGACGTCGCCGGAGCGGTCGAGTTCTGGACCGAC
CGGCTCGGGTTCTCCCGGGACTTCGTGGAGGACGACTTCGCCGGTGTGGTCCGGGACGACGTGACCCTGT
TCATCAGCGCGGTCCAGGACCAGGTGGTGCCGGACAACACCCTGGCCTGGGTGTGGGTGCGCGGCCTGGA
CGAGCTGTACGCCGAGTGGTCGGAGGTCGTGTCCACGAACTTCCGGGACGCCTCCGGGCCGGCCATGACC
GAGATCGGCGAGCAGCCGTGGGGGCGGGAGTTCGCCCTGCGCGACCCGGCCGGCAACTGCGTGCACTTCG
TGGCCGAGGAGCAGGACTGACACGTGCTACGAGATTTCGATTCCACCGCCGCCTTCTATGAAAGGTTGGG
CTTCGGAATCGTTTTCCGGGACGCCGGCTGGATGATCCTCCAGCGCGGGGATCTCATGCTGGAGTTCTTC
GCCCACCCCAACTTGTTTATTGCAGCTTATAATGGTTACAAATAAAGCAATAGCATCACAAATTTCACAA
ATAAAGCATTTTTTTCACTGCATTCTAGTTGTGGTTTGTCCAAACTCATCAATGTATCTTATCATGTCTG
TATACCGTCGACCTCTAGCTAGAGCTTGGCGTAATCATGGTCATAGCTGTTTCCTGTGTGAAATTGTTAT
CCGCTCACAATTCCACACAACATACGAGCCGGAAGCATAAAGTGTAAAGCCTGGGGTGCCTAATGAGTGA
GCTAACTCACATTAATTGCGTTGCGCTCACTGCCCGCTTTCCAGTCGGGAAACCTGTCGTGCCAGCTGCA
TTAATGAATCGGCCAACGCGCGGGGAGAGGCGGTTTGCGTATTGGGCGCTCTTCCGCTTCCTCGCTCACT
GACTCGCTGCGCTCGGTCGTTCGGCTGCGGCGAGCGGTATCAGCTCACTCAAAGGCGGTAATACGGTTAT
CCACAGAATCAGGGGATAACGCAGGAAAGAACATGTGAGCAAAAGGCCAGCAAAAGGCCAGGAACCGTAA
AAAGGCCGCGTTGCTGGCGTTTTTCCATAGGCTCCGCCCCCCTGACGAGCATCACAAAAATCGACGCTCA
AGTCAGAGGTGGCGAAACCCGACAGGACTATAAAGATACCAGGCGTTTCCCCCTGGAAGCTCCCTCGTGC
GCTCTCCTGTTCCGACCCTGCCGCTTACCGGATACCTGTCCGCCTTTCTCCCTTCGGGAAGCGTGGCGCT
TTCTCATAGCTCACGCTGTAGGTATCTCAGTTCGGTGTAGGTCGTTCGCTCCAAGCTGGGCTGTGTGCAC
GAACCCCCCGTTCAGCCCGACCGCTGCGCCTTATCCGGTAACTATCGTCTTGAGTCCAACCCGGTAAGAC
ACGACTTATCGCCACTGGCAGCAGCCACTGGTAACAGGATTAGCAGAGCGAGGTATGTAGGCGGTGCTAC
AGAGTTCTTGAAGTGGTGGCCTAACTACGGCTACACTAGAAGAACAGTATTTGGTATCTGCGCTCTGCTG
AAGCCAGTTACCTTCGGAAAAAGAGTTGGTAGCTCTTGATCCGGCAAACAAACCACCGCTGGTAGCGGTG
GTTTTTTTGTTTGCAAGCAGCAGATTACGCGCAGAAAAAAAGGATCTCAAGAAGATCCTTTGATCTTTTC
TACGGGGTCTGACGCTCAGTGGAACGAAAACTCACGTTAAGGGATTTTGGTCATGAGATTATCAAAAAGG
ATCTTCACCTAGATCCTTTTAAATTAAAAATGAAGTTTTAAATCAATCTAAAGTATATATGAGTAAACTT
GGTCTGACAGTTACCAATGCTTAATCAGTGAGGCACCTATCTCAGCGATCTGTCTATTTCGTTCATCCAT
AGTTGCCTGACTCCCCGTCGTGTAGATAACTACGATACGGGAGGGCTTACCATCTGGCCCCAGTGCTGCA
ATGATACCGCGAGACCCACGCTCACCGGCTCCAGATTTATCAGCAATAAACCAGCCAGCCGGAAGGGCCG
AGCGCAGAAGTGGTCCTGCAACTTTATCCGCCTCCATCCAGTCTATTAATTGTTGCCGGGAAGCTAGAGT
AAGTAGTTCGCCAGTTAATAGTTTGCGCAACGTTGTTGCCATTGCTACAGGCATCGTGGTGTCACGCTCG
TCGTTTGGTATGGCTTCATTCAGCTCCGGTTCCCAACGATCAAGGCGAGTTACATGATCCCCCATGTTGT
GCAAAAAAGCGGTTAGCTCCTTCGGTCCTCCGATCGTTGTCAGAAGTAAGTTGGCCGCAGTGTTATCACT
CATGGTTATGGCAGCACTGCATAATTCTCTTACTGTCATGCCATCCGTAAGATGCTTTTCTGTGACTGGT
GAGTACTCAACCAAGTCATTCTGAGAATAGTGTATGCGGCGACCGAGTTGCTCTTGCCCGGCGTCAATAC
GGGATAATACCGCGCCACATAGCAGAACTTTAAAAGTGCTCATCATTGGAAAACGTTCTTCGGGGCGAAA
ACTCTCAAGGATCTTACCGCTGTTGAGATCCAGTTCGATGTAACCCACTCGTGCACCCAACTGATCTTCA
GCATCTTTTACTTTCACCAGCGTTTCTGGGTGAGCAAAAACAGGAAGGCAAAATGCCGCAAAAAAGGGAA
TAAGGGCGACACGGAAATGTTGAATACTCATACTCTTCCTTTTTCAATATTATTGAAGCATTTATCAGGG
TTATTGTCTCATGAGCGGATACATATTTGAATGTATTTAGAAAAATAAACAAATAGGGGTTCCGCGCACA
TTTCCCCGAAAAGTGCCACCTGAC
