>Addgene plasmid #31500 | pSLIK sh human Rb 1534 hyg | addgene partial sequence | sequence record 36215 | EGFP-C 5'-CATGGTCCTGCTGGAGTTCGTG-3'
CTGTACAAGTAAACTAGTCGACTAGGGATAACAGGGTAATTGTTTGAATGAGGCTTCAGTACTTTACAGA
ATCGTTGCCTGCACATCTTGGAAACACTTGCTGGGATTACTTCTTCAGGTTAACCCAACAGAAGGCTCGA
GAAGGTATATTGCTGTTGACAGTGAGCGAAAGAACGATTATCCATTCAAATAGTGAAGCCACAGATGTAT
TTGAATGGATAATCGTTCTTCTGCCTACTGCCTCGGAATTCAAGGGGCTACTTTAGGAGCAATTATCTTG
TTTACTAAAACTGAATACCTTGCTATCTCTTTGATACATTTTTACAAAGCTGAATTAAAATGGTATAAAT
TAAATCACTTTTTTCAATTGGAAGACTAATGCGTTTTCGAGATATCTAGACCCAGCTTTCTTGTACAAAG
TGGTTGATAACATCTCGAGCCATAAAGATGGTTAATTAACCCACCCAAGATCTGGCCTCCGCGCCGGGTT
TTGGCGCCTCCCGCGGGCGCCCCCCTCCTCACGGCGAGCGCTGCCACGTCAGACGAAGGGCGCAGCGAGC
GTCCTGATCCTTCCGCCCGGACGCTCAGGACAGCGGCCCGCTGCTCATAAGACTCGGCCTTAGAACCCCA
GTATCAGCAGAAGGACATTTTAGGACGGGACTTGGGTGACTCTAGGGCACTGGTTTTCTTTCCAGAGAGC
GGAACAGGCGAGGAAAAGTAGTCCCTTCTCGGCGATTCTGCGGAGGGATCTCCGTGGGGCGGTGAAACGC
CGATGATTATATAAGGACGCGCCGGGTGTGGCACAGCTAGTTCCGTCGCAGCCGGGATTTGGGGTCGCGG
TTCTTGGTTTGTGGATCGCTGTGATCGTCACTTGGTGAGTAAGCGGGGCTGCTGGGCTGGCCGGGGCTT
